Addgene plasmid #114758: AT3G46420 N10_pECIA14
Purpose: Prey vector AT3G46420 N10_pECIA14 should be used with bait vector AT3G46420 N10_pECIA2.
Depositing lab: Youssef Belkhadir. Depositing organization: Gregor Mendel Institute of Molecular Plant Biology. Publication: An extracellular network of Arabidopsis leucine-rich repeat receptor kinases. Smakowska-Luzan E, Mott GA, Parys K, Stegmann M, Howton TC, Layeghifard M, Neuhold J, Lehner A, Kong J, Grunwald K, Weinberger N, Satbhai SB, Mayer D, Busch W, Madalinski M, Stolt-Bergner P, Provart NJ, Mukhtar MS, Zipfel C, Desveaux D, Guttman DS, Belkhadir Y. Nature. 2018 Jan 18;553(7688):342-346. doi: 10.1038/nature25184. Epub 2018 Jan 10. PubMed 29320478.
Backbone
  Vector backbone: pECIA14
  Backbone manufacturer: Chris Garcia (Addgene plasmid # 47051)
  Vector type: Insect Expression
Growth in bacteria
  Bacterial resistance: Ampicillin, 100 μg/mL
  Growth temperature: 37°C
  Growth strain: DH5alpha
  Copy number: High Copy
Gene/Insert
  Gene/Insert name: AT3G46420
  Species: A. thaliana (mustard weed)
  Entrez Gene: AT3G46420 (a.k.a. AT3G46420)
  Promoter: Metallothionein (Copper-Inducible)
  Cloning method: Ligation Independent Cloning
Terms and licenses: Academic/Nonprofit Terms; Industry Terms: Not Available to Industry
Depositor comments: Plasmid for secreted expression in Drosophila cell culture by induction via CuSO4. Insert is an extracellular domain of indicated LRR-RK, C-terminally tagged with Pentameric rat COMP helix, Alkaline Phosphatase (human, placental), Flag, and hexahistidine tags. Insert Protein Sequence: GFISVDCGLSPNEVSPYIEPFTGLQFTTDSNFIETGKLGRIQASLEPKYRKSQTTLRYFPDGIRNCYNLTVTQGTNYLIRARAIYGNYDGLNIYPKFDLYIGPNFWVTIDLGKYVNGTWEEIIYIPKSNMLDVCLVKTGPSTPLISSLVLRPLANATYITQSGWLKTYVRVYLSDSNDVIRYPDDVYDRIWGSYFEPEWKKISTTLGVNSSSGFLPPLKALMTAASPANASAPLAIPGVLDFPSDKLYLFLHFSEIQVLKANETREFEIFWNKKLVYNAYSPVYLQTKTIRNPSPVTCERGECILEMIKTERSTLPPLLNAVEVFTVVEFPQPETDASDVVAIKNIKAIYGLTRVTWQGDPCVPQQFLWNGLNCNSMETSTPPRITSLDLSSSGLTGSISVVIQNLTHLEKLDLSNNNLTGEVPDFLANMKFLVFINLSKNNLNGSIPKALRDRENKGLKLIVDKNVDNCSSGSCTQKKK
How to cite: AT3G46420 N10_pECIA14 was a gift from Youssef Belkhadir (Addgene plasmid # 114758 ; http://n2t.net/addgene:114758 ; RRID:Addgene_114758)
