[The description below was written by a language model from this plasmid's Addgene catalogue record and pLannotate feature annotations shown in this document.]
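Description:
AT3G46420 N10_pECIA14 is an insect-cell expression plasmid built on the pECIA14 backbone and designed for secreted protein production in Drosophila cell culture. It is maintained in E. coli as a high-copy plasmid through a ColE1/pUC-type origin and selected with ampicillin via the β-lactamase gene. The remaining bacterial elements in the feature table (lac promoter and operator, and fragments of lacZα, lacI, rop and bom) are backbone remnants with no evident role in the expression cassette. No selectable marker for insect cells appears in the annotation.

The payload is the extracellular domain of the Arabidopsis thaliana leucine-rich repeat receptor kinase encoded by AT3G46420, inserted by ligation-independent cloning. Transcription is driven by the Drosophila metallothionein promoter, which is induced with copper sulfate, and a Drosophila BiP signal sequence directs the product into the secretory pathway. The ectodomain is fused at its C-terminus to the pentamerising coiled-coil helix of rat COMP, followed by human placental alkaline phosphatase, a FLAG epitope and a hexahistidine tag. The His tag is stated by the depositor but not picked up in the automated annotation. An SV40 polyadenylation signal lies downstream of the cassette, although it is annotated on the opposite strand.

The COMP helix assembles the fusion into pentamers, which raises avidity so that weak ectodomain interactions become detectable, while alkaline phosphatase provides an enzymatic readout. This plasmid encodes the "prey" and is meant to be paired with the matching bait construct in pECIA2. The pair is used in extracellular interaction assays that map binding among Arabidopsis LRR receptor kinase ectodomains.
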