Features (pLannotate 1.2.2; 19 found; start..end, strand, type, name):
     23..449     +  promoter       MT promoter: Drosophila metallothionein promoter
    467..520     +  sig_peptide    BiP signal sequence: Drosophila BiP signal sequence
    521..1972    +  CDS            Y3463_ARATH (fragment): Experimental evidence at protein level: Swiss-Prot protein existence level 1. From Arabidopsis thaliana (Mouse-ear cress).
   1997..2176    +  CDS            Comp (fragment): COMP_RAT - Experimental evidence at protein level: Swiss-Prot protein existence level 1. May play a role in the structural integrity of cartilage via its interaction with other extracellular matrix proteins such as the collagens and fibronectin. Can mediate the interaction of chondrocytes with the cartilage extracellular matrix through interaction with cell surface integrin receptors. Could play a role in the pathogenesis of osteoarthritis. Potent suppressor of apoptosis in both primary chondrocytes and transformed cells. Suppresses apoptosis by blocking the activation of caspase-3 and by indu
   2164..3616    +  CDS            SEAP (fragment): secreted alkaline phosphatase from human placenta The natural enzyme has a C-terminal transmembrane sequence that is replaced by a GPI anchor.
   3653..3682    +  CDS            2xFLAG (fragment): two tandem FLAG® epitope tags
   3788..3922    -  polyA_signal   SV40 poly(A) signal: SV40 polyadenylation signal
   3945..4029    -  CDS            large T antigen (fragment): large T antigen from SV40 (simian virus 40)
   4029..4053    +  misc_feature   MCS (fragment): pUC18/19 multiple cloning site
   4090..4106    -  protein_bind   lac operator: The lac repressor binds to the lac operator to inhibit transcription in E. coli. This inhibition can be relieved by adding lactose or isopropyl-β-D-thiogalactopyranoside (IPTG). lac repressor encoded by lacI
   4114..4144    -  promoter       lac promoter: promoter for the E. coli lac operon
   4159..4180    -  protein_bind   CAP binding site: CAP binding activates transcription in the presence of cAMP. E. coli catabolite activator protein
   4193..4285    -  CDS            lacI (fragment): lac repressor; lacI; The lac repressor binds to the lac operator to inhibit transcription in E. coli. This inhibition can be relieved by adding lactose or isopropyl-β-D-thiogalactopyranoside (IPTG).
   4468..5056    -  rep_origin     ori: high-copy-number ColE1/pMB1/pBR322/pUC origin of replication
   5227..6087    -  CDS            AmpR: β-lactamase; bla; confers resistance to ampicillin, carbenicillin, and related antibiotics
   6088..6192    -  promoter       AmpR promoter: bla
   6287..6322    +  CDS            rop (fragment): Rop protein, which maintains plasmids at low copy number; rop
   6424..6523    +  misc_feature   bom (fragment): basis of mobility region from pBR322
   6529..21      -  CDS            lacZα (fragment) (across the origin): LacZα fragment of β-galactosidase; lacZ fragment
>Addgene plasmid #114758 | AT3G46420 N10_pECIA14 | addgene full sequence | sequence record 270158 | Addgene NGS Result
GTAAAACGACGGCCAGTGAATTAATTCGTTGCAGGACAGGATGTGGTGCCCGATGTGACTAGCTCTTTGC
TGCAGGCCGTCCTATCCTCTGGTTCCGATAAGAGACCCAGAACTCCGGCCCCCCACCGCCCACCGCCACC
CCCATACATATGTGGTACGCAAGTAAGAGTGCCTGCGCATGCCCCATGTGCCCCACCAAGAGCTTTGCAT
CCCATACAAGTCCCCAAAGTGGAGAACCGAACCAATTCTTCGCGGGCAGAACAAAAGCTTCTGCACACGT
CTCCACTCGAATTTGGAGCCGGCCGGCGTGTGCAAAAGAGGTGAATCGAACGAAAGACCCGTGTGTAAAG
CCGCGTTTCCAAAATGTATAAAACCGAGAGCATCTGGCCAATGTGCATCAGTTGTGGTCAGCAGCAAAAT
CAAGTGAATCATCTCAGTGCAACTAAAGGGGGGATCCGATCTCAATATGAAGTTATGCATATTACTGGCC
GTCGTGGCCTTTGTTGGCCTCTCGCTCGGGGGATTTATCAGTGTAGACTGCGGATTATCTCCTAATGAGG
TCTCTCCTTATATTGAGCCGTTTACTGGACTACAGTTCACAACGGATTCAAATTTCATTGAAACCGGAAA
ACTTGGTAGAATTCAGGCAAGCCTAGAGCCGAAGTACCGAAAGTCGCAAACGACGTTGAGATATTTTCCT
GATGGAATACGCAACTGTTACAATCTTACAGTGACACAAGGAACCAACTATTTAATCAGAGCTAGAGCAA
TATATGGGAATTATGATGGTCTTAACATTTATCCTAAATTTGACTTGTACATAGGCCCTAATTTTTGGGT
AACAATAGACTTAGGAAAGTATGTAAATGGTACATGGGAGGAGATCATCTACATACCAAAATCTAATATG
TTGGACGTGTGTCTTGTCAAGACAGGGCCGTCCACACCATTGATATCATCCTTGGTGTTAAGGCCTCTTG
CAAATGCTACTTACATCACTCAATCTGGTTGGTTGAAGACTTATGTTCGGGTTTATCTAAGCGACTCAAA
TGACGTCATACGATATCCGGATGATGTCTATGATCGTATATGGGGTTCATACTTTGAGCCGGAGTGGAAG
AAGATTTCCACTACACTTGGAGTGAACAGTTCTAGTGGATTTCTGCCTCCACTAAAGGCACTCATGACTG
CCGCCTCTCCTGCCAATGCTAGTGCACCATTGGCTATTCCCGGAGTACTAGATTTCCCAAGTGATAAACT
ATACTTGTTCCTCCACTTCTCTGAGATTCAAGTCTTAAAGGCCAACGAAACTAGAGAGTTCGAAATTTTT
TGGAATAAAAAGCTTGTTTACAATGCTTATAGTCCTGTATATCTACAGACCAAGACTATACGCAACCCAT
CTCCAGTTACTTGTGAAAGAGGAGAATGCATACTAGAGATGATCAAAACTGAGAGGTCAACTCTCCCGCC
TTTGCTTAACGCCGTTGAAGTTTTCACAGTGGTTGAATTTCCTCAGCCGGAAACAGATGCTAGTGATGTG
GTGGCTATAAAAAACATCAAGGCCATCTATGGATTGACTCGAGTCACATGGCAAGGAGATCCATGTGTTC
CTCAACAATTTTTGTGGAACGGTTTAAATTGCAACAGCATGGAGACGTCTACACCTCCAAGAATCACTTC
CTTGGACTTGTCTTCAAGCGGGTTAACCGGAAGCATATCAGTTGTTATTCAAAATCTTACCCATCTAGAA
AAGTTGGATTTGTCAAATAACAACTTGACTGGGGAAGTTCCCGATTTTCTAGCAAACATGAAATTTCTTG
TGTTCATAAACTTAAGCAAGAACAATCTGAATGGTTCGATTCCTAAAGCTCTTCGCGATAGAGAAAATAA
AGGACTTAAGTTAATTGTCGACAAAAATGTGGACAACTGCTCATCTGGTTCATGCACCCAAAAAAAGAAA
CTGGAGGTGCTGTTCCAGGGACCAAGCGGCAATCCCGGCGGCGATCTGGCCCCCCAGATGCTGCGCGAGC
TGCAGGAGACCAATGCCGCCCTGCAGGACGTGCGCGAGCTGCTGCGCCACCGCGTGAAGGAGATCACCTT
CCTGAAGAACACCGTGATGGAGTGCGACGCCTGCGGCATGCAGCCCTCTAGAGGCTCCGGCTCCATCATC
CCAGTTGAGGAGGAGAACCCGGACTTCTGGAACCGCGAGGCAGCCGAGGCCCTGGGTGCCGCCAAGAAGC
TGCAGCCTGCACAGACAGCCGCCAAGAACCTCATCATCTTCCTGGGCGATGGGATGGGGGTGTCTACGGT
GACAGCTGCCAGGATCCTAAAAGGGCAGAAGAAGGACAAACTGGGGCCTGAGATACCCCTGGCCATGGAC
CGCTTCCCATATGTGGCTCTGTCCAAGACATACAATGTAGACAAACATGTGCCAGACAGTGGAGCCACAG
CCACGGCCTACCTGTGCGGGGTCAAGGGCAACTTCCAGACCATTGGCTTGAGTGCAGCCGCCCGCTTTAA
CCAGTGCAACACGACACGCGGCAACGAGGTCATCTCCGTGATGAATCGGGCCAAGAAAGCAGGGAAGTCA
GTGGGAGTGGTAACCACCACACGAGTGCAGCACGCCTCGCCAGCCGGCACCTACGCCCACACGGTGAACC
GCAACTGGTACTCGGACGCCGACGTGCCTGCCTCGGCCCGCCAGGAGGGGTGCCAGGACATCGCTACGCA
GCTCATCTCCAACATGGACATTGACGTGATCCTAGGTGGAGGCCGAAAGTACATGTTTCGCATGGGAACC
CCAGACCCTGAGTACCCAGATGACTACAGCCAAGGTGGGACCAGGCTGGACGGGAAGAATCTGGTGCAGG
AATGGCTGGCGAAGCGCCAGGGTGCCCGGTATGTGTGGAACCGCACTGAGCTCATGCAGGCTTCCCTGGA
CCCGTCTGTGACCCATCTCATGGGTCTCTTTGAGCCTGGAGACATGAAATACGAGATCCACCGAGACTCC
ACACTGGACCCCTCCCTGATGGAGATGACAGAGGCTGCCCTGCGCCTGCTGAGCAGGAACCCCCGCGGCT
TCTTCCTCTTCGTGGAGGGTGGTCGCATCGACCATGGTCATCATGAAAGCAGGGCTTACCGGGCACTGAC
TGAGACGATCATGTTCGACGACGCCATTGAGAGGGCGGGCCAGCTCACCAGCGAGGAGGACACGCTGAGC
CTCGTCACTGCCGACCACTCCCACGTCTTCTCCTTCGGAGGCTACCCCCTGCGAGGGAGCTCCATCTTCG
GGCTGGCCCCTGGCAAGGCCCGGGACAGGAAGGCCTACACGGTCCTCCTATACGGAAACGGTCCAGGCTA
TGTGCTCAAGGACGGCGCCCGGCCGGATGTTACCGAGAGCGAGAGCGGGAGCCCCGAGTATCGGCAGCAG
TCAGCAGTGCCCCTGGACGAAGAGACCCACGCAGGCGAGGACGTGGCGGTGTTCGCGCGCGGCCCGCAGG
CGCACCTGGTTCACGGCGTGCAGGAGCAGACCTTCATAGCGCACGTCATGGCCTTCGCCGCCTGCCTGGA
GCCCTACACCGCCTGCGACCTGGCGCCCCCCGCCGGCACCACCGACGCCGCGCACCCGGGTTCTAGAGGA
AGCACCTCCGGCGATAACGATTACAAGGATGATGATGATAAGGCCAGCGGCACCGGTCATCATCACCATC
ACCATTGAGTTTAAACCCGCTGATCAGCCTCGACTGTGCCTTCTAAGGCCTGAGCTCGCTGATCAGCCTC
GATCGAGGATCCAGACATGATAAGATACATTGATGAGTTTGGACAAACCACAACTAGAATGCAGTGAAAA
AAATGCTTTATTTGTGAAATTTGTGATGCTATTGCTTTATTTGTAACCATTATAAGCTGCAATAAACAAG
TTAACAACAACAATTGCATTCATTTTATGTTTCAGGTTCAGGGGGAGGTGTGGGAGGTTTTTTAAAGCAA
GTAAAACCTCTACAAATGTGGTATGGCTGATTATGATCAGTCGACCTGCAGGCATGCAAGCTTGGCGTAA
TCATGGTCATAGCTGTTTCCTGTGTGAAATTGTTATCCGCTCACAATTCCACACAACATACGAGCCGGAA
GCATAAAGTGTAAAGCCTGGGGTGCCTAATGAGTGAGCTAACTCACATTAATTGCGTTGCGCTCACTGCC
CGCTTTCCAGTCGGGAAACCTGTCGTGCCAGCTGCATTAATGAATCGGCCAACGCGCGGGGAGAGGCGGT
TTGCGTATTGGGCGCTCTTCCGCTTCCTCGCTCACTGACTCGCTGCGCTCGGTCGTTCGGCTGCGGCGAG
CGGTATCAGCTCACTCAAAGGCGGTAATACGGTTATCCACAGAATCAGGGGATAACGCAGGAAAGAACAT
GTGAGCAAAAGGCCAGCAAAAGGCCAGGAACCGTAAAAAGGCCGCGTTGCTGGCGTTTTTCCATAGGCTC
CGCCCCCCTGACGAGCATCACAAAAATCGACGCTCAAGTCAGAGGTGGCGAAACCCGACAGGACTATAAA
GATACCAGGCGTTTCCCCCTGGAAGCTCCCTCGTGCGCTCTCCTGTTCCGACCCTGCCGCTTACCGGATA
CCTGTCCGCCTTTCTCCCTTCGGGAAGCGTGGCGCTTTCTCATAGCTCACGCTGTAGGTATCTCAGTTCG
GTGTAGGTCGTTCGCTCCAAGCTGGGCTGTGTGCACGAACCCCCCGTTCAGCCCGACCGCTGCGCCTTAT
CCGGTAACTATCGTCTTGAGTCCAACCCGGTAAGACACGACTTATCGCCACTGGCAGCAGCCACTGGTAA
CAGGATTAGCAGAGCGAGGTATGTAGGCGGTGCTACAGAGTTCTTGAAGTGGTGGCCTAACTACGGCTAC
ACTAGAAGAACAGTATTTGGTATCTGCGCTCTGCTGAAGCCAGTTACCTTCGGAAAAAGAGTTGGTAGCT
CTTGATCCGGCAAACAAACCACCGCTGGTAGCGGTGGTTTTTTTGTTTGCAAGCAGCAGATTACGCGCAG
AAAAAAAGGATCTCAAGAAGATCCTTTGATCTTTTCTACGGGGTCTGACGCTCAGTGGAACGAAAACTCA
CGTTAAGGGATTTTGGTCATGAGATTATCAAAAAGGATCTTCACCTAGATCCTTTTAAATTAAAAATGAA
GTTTTAAATCAATCTAAAGTATATATGAGTAAACTTGGTCTGACAGTTACCAATGCTTAATCAGTGAGGC
ACCTATCTCAGCGATCTGTCTATTTCGTTCATCCATAGTTGCCTGACTCCCCGTCGTGTAGATAACTACG
ATACGGGAGGGCTTACCATCTGGCCCCAGTGCTGCAATGATACCGCGAGACCCACGCTCACCGGCTCCAG
ATTTATCAGCAATAAACCAGCCAGCCGGAAGGGCCGAGCGCAGAAGTGGTCCTGCAACTTTATCCGCCTC
CATCCAGTCTATTAATTGTTGCCGGGAAGCTAGAGTAAGTAGTTCGCCAGTTAATAGTTTGCGCAACGTT
GTTGCCATTGCTACAGGCATCGTGGTGTCACGCTCGTCGTTTGGTATGGCTTCATTCAGCTCCGGTTCCC
AACGATCAAGGCGAGTTACATGATCCCCCATGTTGTGCAAAAAAGCGGTTAGCTCCTTCGGTCCTCCGAT
CGTTGTCAGAAGTAAGTTGGCCGCAGTGTTATCACTCATGGTTATGGCAGCACTGCATAATTCTCTTACT
GTCATGCCATCCGTAAGATGCTTTTCTGTGACTGGTGAGTACTCAACCAAGTCATTCTGAGAATAGTGTA
TGCGGCGACCGAGTTGCTCTTGCCCGGCGTCAATACGGGATAATACCGCGCCACATAGCAGAACTTTAAA
AGTGCTCATCATTGGAAAACGTTCTTCGGGGCGAAAACTCTCAAGGATCTTACCGCTGTTGAGATCCAGT
TCGATGTAACCCACTCGTGCACCCAACTGATCTTCAGCATCTTTTACTTTCACCAGCGTTTCTGGGTGAG
CAAAAACAGGAAGGCAAAATGCCGCAAAAAAGGGAATAAGGGCGACACGGAAATGTTGAATACTCATACT
CTTCCTTTTTCAATATTATTGAAGCATTTATCAGGGTTATTGTCTCATGAGCGGATACATATTTGAATGT
ATTTAGAAAAATAAACAAATAGGGGTTCCGCGCACATTTCCCCGAAAAGTGCCACCTGACGTCTAAGAAA
CCATTATTATCATGACATTAACCTATAAAAATAGGCGTATCACGAGGCCCTTTCGTCTCGCGCGTTTCGG
TGATGACGGTGAAAACCTCTGACACATGCAGCTCCCGGAGACGGTCACAGCTTGTCTGTAAGCGGATGCC
GGGAGCAGACAAGCCCGTCAGGGCGCGTCAGCGGGTGTTGGCGGGTGTCGGGGCTGGCTTAACTATGCGG
CATCAGAGCAGATTGTACTGAGAGTGCACCATATGCGGTGTGAAATACCGCACAGATGCGTAAGGAGAAA
ATACCGCATCAGGCGCCATTCGCCATTCAGGCTGCGCAACTGTTGGGAAGGGCGATCGGTGCGGGCCTCT
TCGCTATTACGCCAGCTGGCGAAAGGGGGATGTGCTGCAAGGCGATTAAGTTGGGTAACGCCAGGGTTTT
CCCAGTCACGACGTT
